Addgene plasmid #91682: pPN221
Purpose: Express sgRNA targeting human VRK2
Depositing lab: Lindy Barrett. Depositing organization: Broad Institute. Publication: A Scaled Framework for CRISPR Editing of Human Pluripotent Stem Cells to Study Psychiatric Disease. Hazelbaker DZ, Beccard A, Bara AM, Dabkowski N, Messana A, Mazzucato P, Lam D, Manning D, Eggan K, Barrett LE. Stem Cell Reports. 2017 Oct 10;9(4):1315-1327. doi: 10.1016/j.stemcr.2017.09.006. PubMed 29020615.
Backbone
  Vector backbone: pUC19-U6 promoter
  Vector type: CRISPR
Growth in bacteria
  Bacterial resistance: Ampicillin, 100 μg/mL
  Growth temperature: 37°C
  Growth strain: DH5alpha
  Copy number: High Copy
Gene/Insert
  Gene/Insert name: VRK2 (alt name: NM_006296.6)
  gRNA/shRNA sequence: GACAATAGAGTTTACCAGCT
  Species: H. sapiens (human)
  Insert size (bp): 21
  Entrez Gene: VRK2
  Promoter: U6
  Cloning method: Restriction Enzyme; 5′ cloning site BbsI (destroyed during cloning); 3′ cloning site BbsI (destroyed during cloning)
  Sequencing primers: 5′ M13F (-21)
Terms and licenses: Academic/Nonprofit Terms; Industry Terms: Not Available to Industry
How to cite: pPN221 was a gift from Lindy Barrett (Addgene plasmid # 91682 ; http://n2t.net/addgene:91682 ; RRID:Addgene_91682)
