[The description below was written by a language model from this plasmid's Addgene catalogue record and pLannotate feature annotations shown in this document.]
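Description:
pPN221 is a small (about 3.0 kb) CRISPR guide RNA expression plasmid built on a pUC19 backbone that carries a human U6 promoter cassette. It is propagated in E. coli as a high-copy plasmid through the ColE1/pUC-type origin of replication and is selected with ampicillin via the β-lactamase (AmpR) gene and its native promoter. The remaining annotated elements are pUC19 remnants with no role in the guide expression function: the lac promoter, lac operator and CAP binding site, fragments of lacZα, lacI, rop and bom, and part of the pUC multiple cloning site.

The payload is a single-guide RNA directed against human VRK2 (vaccinia-related kinase 2). A roughly 20-nucleotide spacer was inserted between two BbsI sites, which were destroyed during cloning. This places the spacer directly downstream of the U6 promoter and upstream of the Streptococcus pyogenes Cas9 gRNA scaffold. U6 is an RNA polymerase III promoter that drives strong constitutive transcription of small RNAs in mammalian cells, so the transcript is a complete sgRNA that can guide SpCas9 to the VRK2 locus.

The plasmid encodes no Cas9, no mammalian selection marker and no reporter, so the nuclease must be supplied separately, for example from a co-delivered construct. According to the record, the plasmid comes from work establishing a scaled framework for CRISPR editing of human pluripotent stem cells to study psychiatric disease. This is consistent with its use for transient delivery to edit or disrupt VRK2 in such cells.
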