Features (pLannotate 1.2.2; 13 found; start..end, strand, type, name):
      1..241     +  promoter       U6 promoter: RNA polymerase III promoter for human U6 snRNA
    271..346     +  misc_RNA       gRNA scaffold: guide RNA scaffold for the Streptococcus pyogenes CRISPR/Cas9 system
    395..411     -  protein_bind   lac operator: The lac repressor binds to the lac operator to inhibit transcription in E. coli. This inhibition can be relieved by adding lactose or isopropyl-β-D-thiogalactopyranoside (IPTG). lac repressor encoded by lacI
    419..449     -  promoter       lac promoter: promoter for the E. coli lac operon
    464..485     -  protein_bind   CAP binding site: CAP binding activates transcription in the presence of cAMP. E. coli catabolite activator protein
    498..590     -  CDS            lacI (fragment): lac repressor; lacI; The lac repressor binds to the lac operator to inhibit transcription in E. coli. This inhibition can be relieved by adding lactose or isopropyl-β-D-thiogalactopyranoside (IPTG).
    773..1361    -  rep_origin     ori: high-copy-number ColE1/pMB1/pBR322/pUC origin of replication
   1532..2392    -  CDS            AmpR: β-lactamase; bla; confers resistance to ampicillin, carbenicillin, and related antibiotics
   2393..2497    -  promoter       AmpR promoter: bla
   2592..2627    +  CDS            rop (fragment): Rop protein, which maintains plasmids at low copy number; rop
   2729..2828    +  misc_feature   bom (fragment): basis of mobility region from pBR322
   2834..2991    -  CDS            lacZα (fragment): LacZα fragment of β-galactosidase; lacZ fragment
   2988..3014    +  misc_feature   MCS (fragment): pUC18/19 multiple cloning site
>Addgene plasmid #91682 | pPN221 | addgene full sequence | sequence record 180484 | Addgene NGS Result
GAGGGCCTATTTCCCATGATTCCTTCATATTTGCATATACGATACAAGGCTGTTAGAGAGATAATTGGAA
TTAATTTGACTGTAAACACAAAGATATTAGTACAAAATACGTGACGTAGAAAGTAATAATTTCTTGGGTA
GTTTGCAGTTTTAAAATTATGTTTTAAAATGGACTATCATATGCTTACCGTAACTTGAAAGTATTTCGAT
TTCTTGGCTTTATATATCTTGTGGAAAGGACGAAACACCGGACAATAGAGTTTACCAGCTGTTTTAGAGC
TAGAAATAGCAAGTTAAAATAAGGCTAGTCCGTTATCAACTTGAAAAAGTGGCACCGAGTCGGTGCTTTT
TTAAGCTTGGCGTAATCATGGTCATAGCTGTTTCCTGTGTGAAATTGTTATCCGCTCACAATTCCACACA
ACATACGAGCCGGAAGCATAAAGTGTAAAGCCTGGGGTGCCTAATGAGTGAGCTAACTCACATTAATTGC
GTTGCGCTCACTGCCCGCTTTCCAGTCGGGAAACCTGTCGTGCCAGCTGCATTAATGAATCGGCCAACGC
GCGGGGAGAGGCGGTTTGCGTATTGGGCGCTCTTCCGCTTCCTCGCTCACTGACTCGCTGCGCTCGGTCG
TTCGGCTGCGGCGAGCGGTATCAGCTCACTCAAAGGCGGTAATACGGTTATCCACAGAATCAGGGGATAA
CGCAGGAAAGAACATGTGAGCAAAAGGCCAGCAAAAGGCCAGGAACCGTAAAAAGGCCGCGTTGCTGGCG
TTTTTCCATAGGCTCCGCCCCCCTGACGAGCATCACAAAAATCGACGCTCAAGTCAGAGGTGGCGAAACC
CGACAGGACTATAAAGATACCAGGCGTTTCCCCCTGGAAGCTCCCTCGTGCGCTCTCCTGTTCCGACCCT
GCCGCTTACCGGATACCTGTCCGCCTTTCTCCCTTCGGGAAGCGTGGCGCTTTCTCATAGCTCACGCTGT
AGGTATCTCAGTTCGGTGTAGGTCGTTCGCTCCAAGCTGGGCTGTGTGCACGAACCCCCCGTTCAGCCCG
ACCGCTGCGCCTTATCCGGTAACTATCGTCTTGAGTCCAACCCGGTAAGACACGACTTATCGCCACTGGC
AGCAGCCACTGGTAACAGGATTAGCAGAGCGAGGTATGTAGGCGGTGCTACAGAGTTCTTGAAGTGGTGG
CCTAACTACGGCTACACTAGAAGAACAGTATTTGGTATCTGCGCTCTGCTGAAGCCAGTTACCTTCGGAA
AAAGAGTTGGTAGCTCTTGATCCGGCAAACAAACCACCGCTGGTAGCGGTGGTTTTTTTGTTTGCAAGCA
GCAGATTACGCGCAGAAAAAAAGGATCTCAAGAAGATCCTTTGATCTTTTCTACGGGGTCTGACGCTCAG
TGGAACGAAAACTCACGTTAAGGGATTTTGGTCATGAGATTATCAAAAAGGATCTTCACCTAGATCCTTT
TAAATTAAAAATGAAGTTTTAAATCAATCTAAAGTATATATGAGTAAACTTGGTCTGACAGTTACCAATG
CTTAATCAGTGAGGCACCTATCTCAGCGATCTGTCTATTTCGTTCATCCATAGTTGCCTGACTCCCCGTC
GTGTAGATAACTACGATACGGGAGGGCTTACCATCTGGCCCCAGTGCTGCAATGATACCGCGAGACCCAC
GCTCACCGGCTCCAGATTTATCAGCAATAAACCAGCCAGCCGGAAGGGCCGAGCGCAGAAGTGGTCCTGC
AACTTTATCCGCCTCCATCCAGTCTATTAATTGTTGCCGGGAAGCTAGAGTAAGTAGTTCGCCAGTTAAT
AGTTTGCGCAACGTTGTTGCCATTGCTACAGGCATCGTGGTGTCACGCTCGTCGTTTGGTATGGCTTCAT
TCAGCTCCGGTTCCCAACGATCAAGGCGAGTTACATGATCCCCCATGTTGTGCAAAAAAGCGGTTAGCTC
CTTCGGTCCTCCGATCGTTGTCAGAAGTAAGTTGGCCGCAGTGTTATCACTCATGGTTATGGCAGCACTG
CATAATTCTCTTACTGTCATGCCATCCGTAAGATGCTTTTCTGTGACTGGTGAGTACTCAACCAAGTCAT
TCTGAGAATAGTGTATGCGGCGACCGAGTTGCTCTTGCCCGGCGTCAATACGGGATAATACCGCGCCACA
TAGCAGAACTTTAAAAGTGCTCATCATTGGAAAACGTTCTTCGGGGCGAAAACTCTCAAGGATCTTACCG
CTGTTGAGATCCAGTTCGATGTAACCCACTCGTGCACCCAACTGATCTTCAGCATCTTTTACTTTCACCA
GCGTTTCTGGGTGAGCAAAAACAGGAAGGCAAAATGCCGCAAAAAAGGGAATAAGGGCGACACGGAAATG
TTGAATACTCATACTCTTCCTTTTTCAATATTATTGAAGCATTTATCAGGGTTATTGTCTCATGAGCGGA
TACATATTTGAATGTATTTAGAAAAATAAACAAATAGGGGTTCCGCGCACATTTCCCCGAAAAGTGCCAC
CTGACGTCTAAGAAACCATTATTATCATGACATTAACCTATAAAAATAGGCGTATCACGAGGCCCTTTCG
TCTCGCGCGTTTCGGTGATGACGGTGAAAACCTCTGACACATGCAGCTCCCGGAGACGGTCACAGCTTGT
CTGTAAGCGGATGCCGGGAGCAGACAAGCCCGTCAGGGCGCGTCAGCGGGTGTTGGCGGGTGTCGGGGCT
GGCTTAACTATGCGGCATCAGAGCAGATTGTACTGAGAGTGCACCATATGCGGTGTGAAATACCGCACAG
ATGCGTAAGGAGAAAATACCGCATCAGGCGCCATTCGCCATTCAGGCTGCGCAACTGTTGGGAAGGGCGA
TCGGTGCGGGCCTCTTCGCTATTACGCCAGCTGGCGAAAGGGGGATGTGCTGCAAGGCGATTAAGTTGGG
TAACGCCAGGGTTTTCCCAGTCACGACGTTGTAAAACGACGGCCAGTGAATTCGAGCTCGGTACCCGGGG
ATCCGTTAATTAA
